Addgene plasmid #71627: pJK617
Purpose: Produces Treponema denticola 5-aminoimidazole ribonucleotide carboxylase, Ser38>Ala mutant (TdPurE2-S38A)
Depositing lab: T. J. Kappock. Depositing organization: Purdue University.
Backbone
  Vector backbone: pET23a
  Backbone size w/o insert (bp): 3666
  Total vector size (bp): 4137
  Vector type: Bacterial Expression
Growth in bacteria
  Bacterial resistance: Ampicillin, 100 μg/mL
  Growth temperature: 37°C
  Growth strain: DH5alpha
  Copy number: High Copy
Gene/Insert
  Gene/Insert name: phosphoribosylaminoimidazole carboxylase (alt names: purE; TDE0687; aminoimidazole ribonucleotide carboxylase)
  Species: Treponema denticola
  Mutation: changes serine-38 to alanine
  GenBank ID: NP_971299.1
  Promoter: T7
  Cloning method: Restriction Enzyme; 5′ cloning site NdeI (not destroyed); 3′ cloning site EcoRI (not destroyed)
  Sequencing primers: 5′ T7 promoter; 3′ T7 terminator
Terms and licenses: Academic/Nonprofit Terms; Industry Terms: Not Available to Industry
Depositor comments: This protein is based on the one referenced in NCBI WP_002681904.1, which is incorrectly annotated as a N5-carboxyaminoimidazole ribonucleotide mutase. Functional expression studies show that the active form does not possess this activity and it instead has the characteristic reactivity of a class II PurE or 5-aminoimidazole ribonucleotide (AIR) carboxylase
How to cite: pJK617 was a gift from T. J. Kappock (Addgene plasmid # 71627 ; http://n2t.net/addgene:71627 ; RRID:Addgene_71627)
