[The description below was written by a language model from this plasmid's Addgene catalogue record and pLannotate feature annotations shown in this document.]
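Description:
pJK617 is a bacterial expression plasmid built on the pET23a backbone (4,137 bp in total) that produces a Ser38-to-Ala mutant of the Treponema denticola PurE protein, referred to as TdPurE2-S38A. It is maintained in E. coli through a ColE1/pMB1-type origin and selected with ampicillin via the β-lactamase gene and its native promoter. The feature table also picks up pBR322-derived bom and rop regions, although the catalogue lists the plasmid as high copy. An f1 phage origin is present as well, which in principle allows single-stranded DNA production.

The purE coding sequence (locus TDE0687) was inserted between the NdeI and EcoRI sites, both of which are retained. This places it downstream of the T7 promoter and the strong T7 gene 10 ribosome binding site, with the T7 terminator closing the transcription unit. Expression therefore requires a host that supplies T7 RNA polymerase; the listed DH5alpha strain serves only for propagation. A vector-derived His-tag fragment is annotated downstream of the insert, separated from the end of the purE annotation by a gap. The record does not say whether it is fused to the protein, so the product may well be untagged.

The depositor notes that the database entry for this protein misannotates it as an N5-carboxyaminoimidazole ribonucleotide mutase. Functional studies instead show class II PurE activity, that is, 5-aminoimidazole ribonucleotide (AIR) carboxylase, which reversibly converts AIR and CO2 to CAIR in purine biosynthesis. The S38A variant is presumably intended for recombinant production to probe the role of this serine, though the record does not describe specific experiments.
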