Features (pLannotate 1.2.2; 13 found; start..end, strand, type, name):
     12..467     +  rep_origin     f1 ori (sequence partly withheld): f1 bacteriophage origin of replication; arrow indicates direction of (+) strand synthesis
    494..598     +  promoter       AmpR promoter: bla
    599..1459    +  CDS            AmpR: β-lactamase; bla; confers resistance to ampicillin, carbenicillin, and related antibiotics
   1630..2218    +  rep_origin     ori: high-copy-number ColE1/pMB1/pBR322/pUC origin of replication
   2404..2546    -  misc_feature   bom: basis of mobility region from pBR322
   2648..2839    -  CDS            rop: Rop protein, which maintains plasmids at low copy number; rop
   2856..3236    +  CDS            YPB1_ECOLX: Protein predicted: Swiss-Prot protein existence level 4. From Escherichia coli.
   3348..3366    +  promoter       T7 promoter: promoter for bacteriophage T7 RNA polymerase
   3398..3420    +  RBS            RBS: efficient ribosome binding site from bacteriophage T7 gene 10 (Olins and Rangwala, 1989)
   3428..3904    +  CDS            purE: PURE_TREDE - Experimental evidence at protein level: Swiss-Prot protein existence level 1. Catalyzes the reversible conversion of 5-aminoimidazole ribonucleotide (AIR) and CO(2) to 4-carboxy-5-aminoimidazole ribonucleotide (CAIR). Does not accept N5-carboxyaminoimidazole ribonucleotide (N5-CAIR) as a substrate. From Treponema denticola (strain ATCC 35405 / DSM 14222 / CIP 103919 / JCM 8153 / KCTC 15104).
   3981..3998    +  CDS            9xHis (fragment): 9xHis affinity tag
   4008..4057    +  CDS            SET1 (fragment): solubility-enhancement tag derived from T7 phage gene 10B
   4065..4112    +  terminator     T7 terminator: transcription terminator for bacteriophage T7 RNA polymerase
>Addgene plasmid #71627 | pJK617 | depositor full sequence | sequence record 131646 | pJK617 sequence 4137 bps
TGGCGAATGGG
[124 nt withheld, positions 12-135]
C
[91 nt withheld, positions 137-227]
A
[49 nt withheld, positions 229-277]
CCTTTGACGTTGGAGTCCACGTTCTTT
[37 nt withheld, positions 305-341]
ACCCTATCTCGGTCTATTCTTTTGATTTATAAGGGATTTTGCCGATTTCGGCCTATTGGTTAAAAAATGA
GCTGATTTAACAAAAATTTAACGCGAATTTTAACAAAATATTAACGTTTACAATTTCAGGTGGCACTTTT
CGGGGAAATGTGCGCGGAACCCCTATTTGTTTATTTTTCTAAATACATTCAAATATGTATCCGCTCATGA
GACAATAACCCTGATAAATGCTTCAATAATATTGAAAAAGGAAGAGTATGAGTATTCAACATTTCCGTGT
CGCCCTTATTCCCTTTTTTGCGGCATTTTGCCTTCCTGTTTTTGCTCACCCAGAAACGCTGGTGAAAGTA
AAAGATGCTGAAGATCAGTTGGGTGCACGAGTGGGTTACATCGAACTGGATCTCAACAGCGGTAAGATCC
TTGAGAGTTTTCGCCCCGAAGAACGTTTTCCAATGATGAGCACTTTTAAAGTTCTGCTATGTGGCGCGGT
ATTATCCCGTATTGACGCCGGGCAAGAGCAACTCGGTCGCCGCATACACTATTCTCAGAATGACTTGGTT
GAGTACTCACCAGTCACAGAAAAGCATCTTACGGATGGCATGACAGTAAGAGAATTATGCAGTGCTGCCA
TAACCATGAGTGATAACACTGCGGCCAACTTACTTCTGACAACGATCGGAGGACCGAAGGAGCTAACCGC
TTTTTTGCACAACATGGGGGATCATGTAACTCGCCTTGATCGTTGGGAACCGGAGCTGAATGAAGCCATA
CCAAACGACGAGCGTGACACCACGATGCCTGCAGCAATGGCAACAACGTTGCGCAAACTATTAACTGGCG
AACTACTTACTCTAGCTTCCCGGCAACAATTAATAGACTGGATGGAGGCGGATAAAGTTGCAGGACCACT
TCTGCGCTCGGCCCTTCCGGCTGGCTGGTTTATTGCTGATAAATCTGGAGCCGGTGAGCGTGGGTCTCGC
GGTATCATTGCAGCACTGGGGCCAGATGGTAAGCCCTCCCGTATCGTAGTTATCTACACGACGGGGAGTC
AGGCAACTATGGATGAACGAAATAGACAGATCGCTGAGATAGGTGCCTCACTGATTAAGCATTGGTAACT
GTCAGACCAAGTTTACTCATATATACTTTAGATTGATTTAAAACTTCATTTTTAATTTAAAAGGATCTAG
GTGAAGATCCTTTTTGATAATCTCATGACCAAAATCCCTTAACGTGAGTTTTCGTTCCACTGAGCGTCAG
ACCCCGTAGAAAAGATCAAAGGATCTTCTTGAGATCCTTTTTTTCTGCGCGTAATCTGCTGCTTGCAAAC
AAAAAAACCACCGCTACCAGCGGTGGTTTGTTTGCCGGATCAAGAGCTACCAACTCTTTTTCCGAAGGTA
ACTGGCTTCAGCAGAGCGCAGATACCAAATACTGTCCTTCTAGTGTAGCCGTAGTTAGGCCACCACTTCA
AGAACTCTGTAGCACCGCCTACATACCTCGCTCTGCTAATCCTGTTACCAGTGGCTGCTGCCAGTGGCGA
TAAGTCGTGTCTTACCGGGTTGGACTCAAGACGATAGTTACCGGATAAGGCGCAGCGGTCGGGCTGAACG
GGGGGTTCGTGCACACAGCCCAGCTTGGAGCGAACGACCTACACCGAACTGAGATACCTACAGCGTGAGC
TATGAGAAAGCGCCACGCTTCCCGAAGGGAGAAAGGCGGACAGGTATCCGGTAAGCGGCAGGGTCGGAAC
AGGAGAGCGCACGAGGGAGCTTCCAGGGGGAAACGCCTGGTATCTTTATAGTCCTGTCGGGTTTCGCCAC
CTCTGACTTGAGCGTCGATTTTTGTGATGCTCGTCAGGGGGGCGGAGCCTATGGAAAAACGCCAGCAACG
CGGCCTTTTTACGGTTCCTGGCCTTTTGCTGGCCTTTTGCTCACATGTTCTTTCCTGCGTTATCCCCTGA
TTCTGTGGATAACCGTATTACCGCCTTTGAGTGAGCTGATACCGCTCGCCGCAGCCGAACGACCGAGCGC
AGCGAGTCAGTGAGCGAGGAAGCGGAAGAGCGCCTGATGCGGTATTTTCTCCTTACGCATCTGTGCGGTA
TTTCACACCGCATATATGGTGCACTCTCAGTACAATCTGCTCTGATGCCGCATAGTTAAGCCAGTATACA
CTCCGCTATCGCTACGTGACTGGGTCATGGCTGCGCCCCGACACCCGCCAACACCCGCTGACGCGCCCTG
ACGGGCTTGTCTGCTCCCGGCATCCGCTTACAGACAAGCTGTGACCGTCTCCGGGAGCTGCATGTGTCAG
AGGTTTTCACCGTCATCACCGAAACGCGCGAGGCAGCTGCGGTAAAGCTCATCAGCGTGGTCGTGAAGCG
ATTCACAGATGTCTGCCTGTTCATCCGCGTCCAGCTCGTTGAGTTTCTCCAGAAGCGTTAATGTCTGGCT
TCTGATAAAGCGGGCCATGTTAAGGGCGGTTTTTTCCTGTTTGGTCACTGATGCCTCCGTGTAAGGGGGA
TTTCTGTTCATGGGGGTAATGATACCGATGAAACGAGAGAGGATGCTCACGATACGGGTTACTGATGATG
AACATGCCCGGTTACTGGAACGTTGTGAGGGTAAACAACTGGCGGTATGGATGCGGCGGGACCAGAGAAA
AATCACTCAGGGTCAATGCCAGCGCTTCGTTAATACAGATGTAGGTGTTCCACAGGGTAGCCAGCAGCAT
CCTGCGATGCAGATCCGGAACATAATGGTGCAGGGCGCTGACTTCCGCGTTTCCAGACTTTACGAAACAC
GGAAACCGAAGACCATTCATGTTGTTGCTCAGGTCGCAGACGTTTTGCAGCAGCAGTCGCTTCACGTTCG
CTCGCGTATCGGTGATTCATTCTGCTAACCAGTAAGGCAACCCCGCCAGCCTAGCCGGGTCCTCAACGAC
AGGAGCACGATCATGCGCACCCGTGGCCAGGACCCAACGCTGCCCGAGATCTCGATCCCGCGAAATTAAT
ACGACTCACTATAGGGAGACCACAACGGTTTCCCTCTAGAAATAATTTTGTTTAACTTTAAGAAGGAGAT
ATACATATGCGTCCGCTGGTGATTATCCTTATGGGCAGCAGTTCAGATATGGGTCACGCCGAGAAAATTG
CGTCTGAATTGAAAACTTTTGGTATTGAGTATGCCATTCGCATCGGCGCCGCGCATAAAACAGCGGAGCA
TGTAGTGTCTATGCTGAAAGAATATGAAGCTTTGGACCGTCCTAAACTGTACATCACGATCGCTGGGCGT
AGTAACGCTTTATCAGGCTTTGTTGATGGCTTCGTCAAAGGTGCAACCATTGCCTGCCCACCGCCAAGCG
ATAGCTTCGCCGGCGCCGACATTTATTCTTCGTTACGGATGCCGAGCGGGATTAGTCCGGCACTGGTTCT
TGAACCGAAAAATGCGGCACTCCTGGCGGCTCGTATTTTTTCACTGTACGATAAAGAAATCGCAGATTCG
GTCAAATCCTATATGGAATCCAATGCGCAGAAAATTATCGAAGACGATTCGAAACTGAAACGCTGAATTC
AGCGTTTCAGTTTCTTGTCGACGGAGCTCGAATTCGAGCTCCGTCGACAAGCTTGCGGCCGCACTCGAGC
ACCACCACCACCACCACTGAGATCCGGCTGCTAACAAAGCCCGAAAGGAAGCTGAGTTGGCTGCTGCCAC
CGCTGAGCAATAACTAGCATAACCCCTTGGGGCCTCTAAACGGGTCTTGAGGGGTTTTTTGCTGAAAGGA
GGAACTATATCCGGAT
