>Addgene plasmid #71627 | pJK617 | addgene partial sequence | sequence record 134260 | T7 5'-TAATACGACTCACTATAGGG-3'
AATAATTTTGTTTAACTTTAAGAAGGAGATATACATATGCGTCCGCTGGTGATTATCCTTATGGGCAGCA
GTTCAGATATGGGTCACGCCGAGAAAATTGCGTCTGAATTGAAAACTTTTGGTATTGAGTATGCCATTCG
CATCGGCGCCGCGCATAAAACAGCGGAGCATGTAGTGTCTATGCTGAAAGAATATGAAGCTTTGGACCGT
CCTAAACTGTACATCACGATCGCTGGGCGTAGTAACGCTTTATCAGGCTTTGTTGATGGCTTCGTCAAAG
GTGCAACCATTGCCTGCCCACCGCCAAGCGATAGCTTCGCCGGCGCCGACATTTATTCTTCGTTACGGAT
GCCGAGCGGGATTAGTCCGGCACTGGTTCTTGAACCGAAAAATGCGGCACTCCTGGCGGCTCGTATTTTT
TCACTGTACGATAAAGAAATCGCAGATTCGGTCAAATCCTATATGGAATCCAATGCGCAGAAAATTATCG
AAGACGATTCGAAACTGAAACGCTGAATTCAGCGTTTCAGTTTCTTGTCGACGGAGCTCGAATTCGAGCT
CCGTCGACAAGCTTGCGGCCGCACTCGAGCACCACCACCACCACCACTGAGATCCGGCTGCTAACAAAGC
CCGAAAGGAAGCTGAGTTGGCTGCTGCCACCGCTGAGCAATAACTAGCATAACCCCTTGGGGCCTCTAAA
CGGGTCTTGAGGGGTTTTTTGCTGAAAGGAGGAACTATATCCGGATTGGCGAATGGG
[124 nt withheld, positions 758-881]
C
[42 nt withheld, positions 883-924]
