>Addgene plasmid #71627 | pJK617 | addgene partial sequence | sequence record 134261 | T7term 5'-GCTAGTTATTGCTCAGCGG-3'
TTTCGGGCTTTGTTAGCAGCCGGATCTCAGTGGTGGTGGTGGTGGTGCTCGAGTGCGGCCGCAAGCTTGT
CGACGGAGCTCGAATTCGAGCTCCGTCGACAAGAAACTGAAACGCTGAATTCAGCGTTTCAGTTTCGAAT
CGTCTTCGATAATTTTCTGCGCATTGGATTCCATATAGGATTTGACCGAATCTGCGATTTCTTTATCGTA
CAGTGAAAAAATACGAGCCGCCAGGAGTGCCGCATTTTTCGGTTCAAGAACCAGTGCCGGACTAATCCCG
CTCGGCATCCGTAACGAAGAATAAATGTCGGCGCCGGCGAAGCTATCGCTTGGCGGTGGGCAGGCAATGG
TTGCACCTTTGACGAAGCCATCAACAAAGCCTGATAAAGCGTTACTACGCCCAGCGATCGTGATGTACAG
TTTAGGACGGTCCAAAGCTTCATATTCTTTCAGCATAGACACTACATGCTCCGCTGTTTTATGCGCGGCG
CCGATGCGAATGGCATACTCAATACCAAAAGTTTTCAATTCAGACGCAATTTTCTCGGCGTGACCCATAT
CTGAACTGCTGCCCATAAGGATAATCACCAGCGGACGCATATGTATATCTCCTTCTTAAAGTTAAACAAA
ATTATTTCTAGAGGGAAACCGTTGTGGTCTCCCTATAGTGAGTCGTATTAATTTCGCGGGATCGAGATCT
CGGGCAGCGTTGGGTCCTGGCCACGGGTGCGCATGATCGTGCTCCTGTCGTTGAGGACCCGGCTAGGCTG
GCGGGGTTGCCTTACTGGTTAGCAGAATGAATCACCGATACGCGAGCGAACGTGAAGCGACTGCTGCTGC
AAAACGTCTGCGACCTGAGCAACAACATGAATGGTCTTCGGTTTCCGTGTTTCGTAAAGTCTGGAAACGC
GGAAGTCAGCGCCCTGCACCATTATGTTCCGGATCTGCATCGCAGGATGCTGCTGGCTACCCTGTGGAAC
ACCTACATCTGTATTA
